Addgene plasmid #77314: AATK gRNA (BRDN0001148887)
Purpose: 3rd generation lentiviral gRNA plasmid targeting human AATK
Depositing lab: John Doench & David Root. Depositing organization: Broad Institute. Publication: Optimized sgRNA design to maximize activity and minimize off-target effects of CRISPR-Cas9. Doench JG, Fusi N, Sullender M, Hegde M, Vaimberg EW, Donovan KF, Smith I, Tothova Z, Wilen C, Orchard R, Virgin HW, Listgarten J, Root DE. Nat Biotechnol. 2016 Jan 18. doi: 10.1038/nbt.3437. PubMed 26780180.
Backbone
  Vector backbone: lentiGuide-Puro
  Backbone manufacturer: Zhang Lab (Addgene plasmid # 52963)
  Vector type: Mammalian Expression, Lentiviral, CRISPR
  Selectable markers: Puromycin
Growth in bacteria
  Bacterial resistance: Ampicillin, 100 μg/mL
  Growth temperature: 37°C
  Growth strain: DH5alpha
  Copy number: High Copy
Gene/Insert
  Gene/Insert name: AATK (alt names: AATK; NM_001080395.2)
  gRNA/shRNA sequence: AGCACCGGAACCACGCCCGG
  Species: H. sapiens (human)
  Entrez Gene: AATK (a.k.a. AATYK, AATYK1, LMR1, LMTK1, PPP1R77, p35BP)
  Promoter: hU6
  Cloning method: Unknown
  Sequencing primers: 5′ U6-F; 3′ pS2-R
Terms and licenses: Academic/Nonprofit Terms; Industry Terms: Not Available to Industry
Depositor comments: The gRNA was designed to target the following Genbank reference sequence(s): NM_001080395.2,NM_004920.2. Note that this plasmid does NOT contain Cas9. It should be used in conjunction with lentiCas9-Blast (Addgene #52962) or otherwise with cell lines already expressing Cas9. Browse the full kinome gRNA library at http://www.addgene.org/pooled-library/broadgpp-human-kinome/ or visit http://www.broadinstitute.org/rnai/public/ for detailed protocols and information.
How to cite: AATK gRNA (BRDN0001148887) was a gift from John Doench & David Root (Addgene plasmid # 77314 ; http://n2t.net/addgene:77314 ; RRID:Addgene_77314)
