[The description below was written by a language model from this plasmid's Addgene catalogue record and pLannotate feature annotations shown in this document.]
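Description:
AATK gRNA (BRDN0001148887) is a third-generation lentiviral CRISPR guide plasmid built on the lentiGuide-Puro backbone and carrying a single guide RNA directed against human AATK (also known as AATYK or LMTK1). It belongs to a human kinome gRNA collection, and the guide was designed against two AATK reference transcripts. In bacteria the roughly 8.3 kb plasmid is maintained through a high-copy ColE1/pUC-type origin and selected with ampicillin via the β-lactamase gene. The backbone also retains an f1 origin, an SV40 origin and poly(A) signal, and remnants of lac and T7/T3 cloning-vector sequence.

The viral cassette is framed by an RSV promoter fused to a truncated HIV-1 5' LTR, which drives genomic RNA production in packaging cells without Tat, and by a self-inactivating ΔU3 3' LTR. Between the two LTRs lie the Ψ packaging signal with a partial gag sequence, the Rev response element for Rev-dependent nuclear export, and a cPPT/CTS element that aids nuclear import of the viral genome. The payload consists of two expression units. In the first, a human U6 RNA polymerase III promoter transcribes the AATK-specific spacer joined to the Streptococcus pyogenes guide RNA scaffold. In the second, the EF-1α core promoter with its intron A drives puromycin N-acetyltransferase, followed by a WPRE to enhance transcript expression, so that transduced mammalian cells can be selected with puromycin.

The plasmid does not encode Cas9. It is intended for use alongside a separate Cas9 lentiviral vector or in cells that already express Cas9, where it directs cleavage at the AATK locus for knockout or loss-of-function studies.
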