Features (pLannotate 1.2.2; 29 found; start..end, strand, type, name):
     14..80      +  CDS            small t antigen (fragment): SV40 (simian virus 40) small t antigen
    106..317     +  promoter       EF-1α core promoter: core promoter for human elongation factor EF-1α
    318..1256    +  intron         EF-1α intron A: intron upstream of the start codon of human EF-1α
   1278..1877    +  CDS            PuroR (fragment): puromycin N-acetyltransferase; pac from Streptomyces; confers resistance to puromycin
   1893..2481    +  misc_feature   WPRE: woodchuck hepatitis virus posttranscriptional regulatory element
   2532..2551    +  misc_feature   cPPT/CTS (fragment): central polypurine tract and central termination sequence of HIV-1
   2553..2786    +  LTR            3' LTR (ΔU3): self-inactivating 3' long terminal repeat (LTR) from HIV-1
   2864..2985    +  polyA_signal   SV40 poly(A) signal: SV40 polyadenylation signal
   3025..3160    +  rep_origin     SV40 ori: SV40 origin of replication
   3181..3199    -  promoter       T7 promoter: promoter for bacteriophage T7 RNA polymerase
   3207..3362    +  CDS            lacZα (fragment): LacZα fragment of β-galactosidase; lacZ fragment
   3367..3795    +  rep_origin     f1 ori (sequence partly withheld): f1 bacteriophage origin of replication; arrow indicates direction of (+) strand synthesis
   3848..3952    +  promoter       AmpR promoter: bla
   3953..4813    +  CDS            AmpR: β-lactamase; bla; confers resistance to ampicillin, carbenicillin, and related antibiotics
   4984..5572    +  rep_origin     ori: high-copy-number ColE1/pMB1/pBR322/pUC origin of replication
   5755..5847    +  CDS            lacI (fragment): lac repressor; lacI; The lac repressor binds to the lac operator to inhibit transcription in E. coli. This inhibition can be relieved by adding lactose or isopropyl-β-D-thiogalactopyranoside (IPTG).
   5860..5881    +  protein_bind   CAP binding site: CAP binding activates transcription in the presence of cAMP. E. coli catabolite activator protein
   5896..5926    +  promoter       lac promoter: promoter for the E. coli lac operon
   5934..5950    +  protein_bind   lac operator: The lac repressor binds to the lac operator to inhibit transcription in E. coli. This inhibition can be relieved by adding lactose or isopropyl-β-D-thiogalactopyranoside (IPTG). lac repressor encoded by lacI
   5995..6013    +  promoter       T3 promoter: promoter for bacteriophage T3 RNA polymerase
   6041..6267    +  promoter       RSV promoter: Rous sarcoma virus enhancer/promoter
   6268..6448    +  LTR            5' LTR (truncated): truncated 5' long terminal repeat (LTR) from HIV-1
   6495..6620    +  misc_feature   HIV-1 Ψ: packaging signal of human immunodeficiency virus type 1
   6604..6967    +  CDS            HIV-1 gag (fragment): gag protein from human immunodeficiency virus 1; gag
   7113..7346    +  misc_feature   RRE: The Rev response element (RRE) of HIV-1 allows for Rev-dependent mRNA export from the nucleus to the cytoplasm.
   7723..7749    +  CDS            Rev (fragment): human immunodeficiency virus 1 (HIV-1) Rev protein; rev; enhances nuclear export of unspliced and incompletely spliced viral mRNAs
   7753..7993    +  promoter       U6 promoter: RNA polymerase III promoter for human U6 snRNA
   8023..8098    +  misc_RNA       gRNA scaffold: guide RNA scaffold for the Streptococcus pyogenes CRISPR/Cas9 system
   8154..8271    +  misc_feature   cPPT/CTS: central polypurine tract and central termination sequence of HIV-1
>Addgene plasmid #77314 | AATK gRNA (BRDN0001148887) | addgene full sequence | sequence record 187520 | Addgene Assembled Sequence
CCCGGGTGCAAAGATGGATAAAGTTTTAAACAGAGAGGAATCTTTGCAGCTAATGGACCTTCTAGGTCTT
GAAAGGAGTGGGAATTGGCTCCGGTGCCCGTCAGTGGGCAGAGCGCACATCGCCCACAGTCCCCGAGAAG
TTGGGGGGAGGGGTCGGCAATTGATCCGGTGCCTAGAGAAGGTGGCGCGGGGTAAACTGGGAAAGTGATG
TCGTGTACTGGCTCCGCCTTTTTCCCGAGGGTGGGGGAGAACCGTATATAAGTGCAGTAGTCGCCGTGAA
CGTTCTTTTTCGCAACGGGTTTGCCGCCAGAACACAGGTAAGTGCCGTGTGTGGTTCCCGCGGGCCTGGC
CTCTTTACGGGTTATGGCCCTTGCGTGCCTTGAATTACTTCCACCTGGCTGCAGTACGTGATTCTTGATC
CCGAGCTTCGGGTTGGAAGTGGGTGGGAGAGTTCGAGGCCTTGCGCTTAAGGAGCCCCTTCGCCTCGTGC
TTGAGTTGAGGCCTGGCCTGGGCGCTGGGGCCGCCGCGTGCGAATCTGGTGGCACCTTCGCGCCTGTCTC
GCTGCTTTCGATAAGTCTCTAGCCATTTAAAATTTTTGATGACCTGCTGCGACGCTTTTTTTCTGGCAAG
ATAGTCTTGTAAATGCGGGCCAAGATCTGCACACTGGTATTTCGGTTTTTGGGGCCGCGGGCGGCGACGG
GGCCCGTGCGTCCCAGCGCACATGTTCGGCGAGGCGGGGCCTGCGAGCGCGGCCACCGAGAATCGGACGG
GGGTAGTCTCAAGCTGGCCGGCCTGCTCTGGTGCCTGGCCTCGCGCCGCCGTGTATCGCCCCGCCCTGGG
CGGCAAGGCTGGCCCGGTCGGCACCAGTTGCGTGAGCGGAAAGATGGCCGCTTCCCGGCCCTGCTGCAGG
GAGCTCAAAATGGAGGACGCGGCGCTCGGGAGAGCGGGCGGGTGAGTCACCCACACAAAGGAAAAGGGCC
TTTCCGTCCTCAGCCGTCGCTTCATGTGACTCCACGGAGTACCGGGCGCCGTCCAGGCACCTCGATTAGT
TCTCGAGCTTTTGGAGTACGTCGTCTTTAGGTTGGGGGGAGGGGTTTTATGCGATGGAGTTTCCCCACAC
TGAGTGGGTGGAGACTGAAGTTAGGCCAGCTTGGCACTTGATGTAATTCTCCTTGGAATTTGCCCTTTTT
GAGTTTGGATCTTGGTTCATTCTCAAGCCTCAGACAGTGGTTCAAAGTTTTTTTCTTCCATTTCAGGTGT
CGTGACGTACGGCCACCATGACCGAGTACAAGCCCACGGTGCGCCTCGCCACCCGCGACGACGTCCCCAG
GGCCGTACGCACCCTCGCCGCCGCGTTCGCCGACTACCCCGCCACGCGCCACACCGTCGATCCGGACCGC
CACATCGAGCGGGTCACCGAGCTGCAAGAACTCTTCCTCACGCGCGTCGGGCTCGACATCGGCAAGGTGT
GGGTCGCGGACGACGGCGCCGCCGTGGCGGTCTGGACCACGCCGGAGAGCGTCGAAGCGGGGGCGGTGTT
CGCCGAGATCGGCCCGCGCATGGCCGAGTTGAGCGGTTCCCGGCTGGCCGCGCAGCAACAGATGGAAGGC
CTCCTGGCGCCGCACCGGCCCAAGGAGCCCGCGTGGTTCCTGGCCACCGTCGGAGTCTCGCCCGACCACC
AGGGCAAGGGTCTGGGCAGCGCCGTCGTGCTCCCCGGAGTGGAGGCGGCCGAGCGCGCCGGGGTGCCCGC
CTTCCTGGAGACCTCCGCGCCCCGCAACCTCCCCTTCTACGAGCGGCTCGGCTTCACCGTCACCGCCGAC
GTCGAGGTGCCCGAAGGACCGCGCACCTGGTGCATGACCCGCAAGCCCGGTGCCTGAACGCGTTAAGTCG
ACAATCAACCTCTGGATTACAAAATTTGTGAAAGATTGACTGGTATTCTTAACTATGTTGCTCCTTTTAC
GCTATGTGGATACGCTGCTTTAATGCCTTTGTATCATGCTATTGCTTCCCGTATGGCTTTCATTTTCTCC
TCCTTGTATAAATCCTGGTTGCTGTCTCTTTATGAGGAGTTGTGGCCCGTTGTCAGGCAACGTGGCGTGG
TGTGCACTGTGTTTGCTGACGCAACCCCCACTGGTTGGGGCATTGCCACCACCTGTCAGCTCCTTTCCGG
GACTTTCGCTTTCCCCCTCCCTATTGCCACGGCGGAACTCATCGCCGCCTGCCTTGCCCGCTGCTGGACA
GGGGCTCGGCTGTTGGGCACTGACAATTCCGTGGTGTTGTCGGGGAAATCATCGTCCTTTCCTTGGCTGC
TCGCCTGTGTTGCCACCTGGATTCTGCGCGGGACGTCCTTCTGCTACGTCCCTTCGGCCCTCAATCCAGC
GGACCTTCCTTCCCGCGGCCTGCTGCCGGCTCTGCGGCCTCTTCCGCGTCTTCGCCTTCGCCCTCAGACG
AGTCGGATCTCCCTTTGGGCCGCCTCCCCGCGTCGACTTTAAGACCAATGACTTACAAGGCAGCTGTAGA
TCTTAGCCACTTTTTAAAAGAAAAGGGGGGACTGGAAGGGCTAATTCACTCCCAACGAAGACAAGATCTG
CTTTTTGCTTGTACTGGGTCTCTCTGGTTAGACCAGATCTGAGCCTGGGAGCTCTCTGGCTAACTAGGGA
ACCCACTGCTTAAGCCTCAATAAAGCTTGCCTTGAGTGCTTCAAGTAGTGTGTGCCCGTCTGTTGTGTGA
CTCTGGTAACTAGAGATCCCTCAGACCCTTTTAGTCAGTGTGGAAAATCTCTAGCAGTACGTATAGTAGT
TCATGTCATCTTATTATTCAGTATTTATAACTTGCAAAGAAATGAATATCAGAGAGTGAGAGGAACTTGT
TTATTGCAGCTTATAATGGTTACAAATAAAGCAATAGCATCACAAATTTCACAAATAAAGCATTTTTTTC
ACTGCATTCTAGTTGTGGTTTGTCCAAACTCATCAATGTATCTTATCATGTCTGGCTCTAGCTATCCCGC
CCCTAACTCCGCCCATCCCGCCCCTAACTCCGCCCAGTTCCGCCCATTCTCCGCCCCATGGCTGACTAAT
TTTTTTTATTTATGCAGAGGCCGAGGCCGCCTCGGCCTCTGAGCTATTCCAGAAGTAGTGAGGAGGCTTT
TTTGGAGGCCTAGGGACGTACCCAATTCGCCCTATAGTGAGTCGTATTACGCGCGCTCACTGGCCGTCGT
TTTACAACGTCGTGACTGGGAAAACCCTGGCGTTACCCAACTTAATCGCCTTGCAGCACATCCCCCTTTC
GCCAGCTGGCGTAATAGCGAAGAGGCCCGCACCGATCGCCCTTCCCAACAGTTGCGCAGCCTGAATGGCG
AATGGG
[124 nt withheld, positions 3367-3490]
C
[91 nt withheld, positions 3492-3582]
A
[49 nt withheld, positions 3584-3632]
CCTTTGACGTTGGAGTCCACGTTCTTT
[37 nt withheld, positions 3660-3696]
ACCCTATCTCGGTCTATTCTTTTGATTTATAAGGGATTTTGCCGATTTCGGCCTATTGGTTAAAAAATGA
GCTGATTTAACAAAAATTTAACGCGAATTTTAACAAAATATTAACGCTTACAATTTAGGTGGCACTTTTC
GGGGAAATGTGCGCGGAACCCCTATTTGTTTATTTTTCTAAATACATTCAAATATGTATCCGCTCATGAG
ACAATAACCCTGATAAATGCTTCAATAATATTGAAAAAGGAAGAGTATGAGTATTCAACATTTCCGTGTC
GCCCTTATTCCCTTTTTTGCGGCATTTTGCCTTCCTGTTTTTGCTCACCCAGAAACGCTGGTGAAAGTAA
AAGATGCTGAAGATCAGTTGGGTGCACGAGTGGGTTACATCGAACTGGATCTCAACAGCGGTAAGATCCT
TGAGAGTTTTCGCCCCGAAGAACGTTTTCCAATGATGAGCACTTTTAAAGTTCTGCTATGTGGCGCGGTA
TTATCCCGTATTGACGCCGGGCAAGAGCAACTCGGTCGCCGCATACACTATTCTCAGAATGACTTGGTTG
AGTACTCACCAGTCACAGAAAAGCATCTTACGGATGGCATGACAGTAAGAGAATTATGCAGTGCTGCCAT
AACCATGAGTGATAACACTGCGGCCAACTTACTTCTGACAACGATCGGAGGACCGAAGGAGCTAACCGCT
TTTTTGCACAACATGGGGGATCATGTAACTCGCCTTGATCGTTGGGAACCGGAGCTGAATGAAGCCATAC
CAAACGACGAGCGTGACACCACGATGCCTGTAGCAATGGCAACAACGTTGCGCAAACTATTAACTGGCGA
ACTACTTACTCTAGCTTCCCGGCAACAATTAATAGACTGGATGGAGGCGGATAAAGTTGCAGGACCACTT
CTGCGCTCGGCCCTTCCGGCTGGCTGGTTTATTGCTGATAAATCTGGAGCCGGTGAGCGTGGGTCTCGCG
GTATCATTGCAGCACTGGGGCCAGATGGTAAGCCCTCCCGTATCGTAGTTATCTACACGACGGGGAGTCA
GGCAACTATGGATGAACGAAATAGACAGATCGCTGAGATAGGTGCCTCACTGATTAAGCATTGGTAACTG
TCAGACCAAGTTTACTCATATATACTTTAGATTGATTTAAAACTTCATTTTTAATTTAAAAGGATCTAGG
TGAAGATCCTTTTTGATAATCTCATGACCAAAATCCCTTAACGTGAGTTTTCGTTCCACTGAGCGTCAGA
CCCCGTAGAAAAGATCAAAGGATCTTCTTGAGATCCTTTTTTTCTGCGCGTAATCTGCTGCTTGCAAACA
AAAAAACCACCGCTACCAGCGGTGGTTTGTTTGCCGGATCAAGAGCTACCAACTCTTTTTCCGAAGGTAA
CTGGCTTCAGCAGAGCGCAGATACCAAATACTGTTCTTCTAGTGTAGCCGTAGTTAGGCCACCACTTCAA
GAACTCTGTAGCACCGCCTACATACCTCGCTCTGCTAATCCTGTTACCAGTGGCTGCTGCCAGTGGCGAT
AAGTCGTGTCTTACCGGGTTGGACTCAAGACGATAGTTACCGGATAAGGCGCAGCGGTCGGGCTGAACGG
GGGGTTCGTGCACACAGCCCAGCTTGGAGCGAACGACCTACACCGAACTGAGATACCTACAGCGTGAGCT
ATGAGAAAGCGCCACGCTTCCCGAAGGGAGAAAGGCGGACAGGTATCCGGTAAGCGGCAGGGTCGGAACA
GGAGAGCGCACGAGGGAGCTTCCAGGGGGAAACGCCTGGTATCTTTATAGTCCTGTCGGGTTTCGCCACC
TCTGACTTGAGCGTCGATTTTTGTGATGCTCGTCAGGGGGGCGGAGCCTATGGAAAAACGCCAGCAACGC
GGCCTTTTTACGGTTCCTGGCCTTTTGCTGGCCTTTTGCTCACATGTTCTTTCCTGCGTTATCCCCTGAT
TCTGTGGATAACCGTATTACCGCCTTTGAGTGAGCTGATACCGCTCGCCGCAGCCGAACGACCGAGCGCA
GCGAGTCAGTGAGCGAGGAAGCGGAAGAGCGCCCAATACGCAAACCGCCTCTCCCCGCGCGTTGGCCGAT
TCATTAATGCAGCTGGCACGACAGGTTTCCCGACTGGAAAGCGGGCAGTGAGCGCAACGCAATTAATGTG
AGTTAGCTCACTCATTAGGCACCCCAGGCTTTACACTTTATGCTTCCGGCTCGTATGTTGTGTGGAATTG
TGAGCGGATAACAATTTCACACAGGAAACAGCTATGACCATGATTACGCCAAGCGCGCAATTAACCCTCA
CTAAAGGGAACAAAAGCTGGAGCTGCAAGCTTAATGTAGTCTTATGCAATACTCTTGTAGTCTTGCAACA
TGGTAACGATGAGTTAGCAACATGCCTTACAAGGAGAGAAAAAGCACCGTGCATGCCGATTGGTGGAAGT
AAGGTGGTACGATCGTGCCTTATTAGGAAGGCAACAGACGGGTCTGACATGGATTGGACGAACCACTGAA
TTGCCGCATTGCAGAGATATTGTATTTAAGTGCCTAGCTCGATACATAAACGGGTCTCTCTGGTTAGACC
AGATCTGAGCCTGGGAGCTCTCTGGCTAACTAGGGAACCCACTGCTTAAGCCTCAATAAAGCTTGCCTTG
AGTGCTTCAAGTAGTGTGTGCCCGTCTGTTGTGTGACTCTGGTAACTAGAGATCCCTCAGACCCTTTTAG
TCAGTGTGGAAAATCTCTAGCAGTGGCGCCCGAACAGGGACTTGAAAGCGAAAGGGAAACCAGAGGAGCT
CTCTCGACGCAGGACTCGGCTTGCTGAAGCGCGCACGGCAAGAGGCGAGGGGCGGCGACTGGTGAGTACG
CCAAAAATTTTGACTAGCGGAGGCTAGAAGGAGAGAGATGGGTGCGAGAGCGTCAGTATTAAGCGGGGGA
GAATTAGATCGCGATGGGAAAAAATTCGGTTAAGGCCAGGGGGAAAGAAAAAATATAAATTAAAACATAT
AGTATGGGCAAGCAGGGAGCTAGAACGATTCGCAGTTAATCCTGGCCTGTTAGAAACATCAGAAGGCTGT
AGACAAATACTGGGACAGCTACAACCATCCCTTCAGACAGGATCAGAAGAACTTAGATCATTATATAATA
CAGTAGCAACCCTCTATTGTGTGCATCAAAGGATAGAGATAAAAGACACCAAGGAAGCTTTAGACAAGAT
AGAGGAAGAGCAAAACAAAAGTAAGACCACCGCACAGCAAGCGGCCGCTGATCTTCAGACCTGGAGGAGG
AGATATGAGGGACAATTGGAGAAGTGAATTATATAAATATAAAGTAGTAAAAATTGAACCATTAGGAGTA
GCACCCACCAAGGCAAAGAGAAGAGTGGTGCAGAGAGAAAAAAGAGCAGTGGGAATAGGAGCTTTGTTCC
TTGGGTTCTTGGGAGCAGCAGGAAGCACTATGGGCGCAGCGTCAATGACGCTGACGGTACAGGCCAGACA
ATTATTGTCTGGTATAGTGCAGCAGCAGAACAATTTGCTGAGGGCTATTGAGGCGCAACAGCATCTGTTG
CAACTCACAGTCTGGGGCATCAAGCAGCTCCAGGCAAGAATCCTGGCTGTGGAAAGATACCTAAAGGATC
AACAGCTCCTGGGGATTTGGGGTTGCTCTGGAAAACTCATTTGCACCACTGCTGTGCCTTGGAATGCTAG
TTGGAGTAATAAATCTCTGGAACAGATTTGGAATCACACGACCTGGATGGAGTGGGACAGAGAAATTAAC
AATTACACAAGCTTAATACACTCCTTAATTGAAGAATCGCAAAACCAGCAAGAAAAGAATGAACAAGAAT
TATTGGAATTAGATAAATGGGCAAGTTTGTGGAATTGGTTTAACATAACAAATTGGCTGTGGTATATAAA
ATTATTCATAATGATAGTAGGAGGCTTGGTAGGTTTAAGAATAGTTTTTGCTGTACTTTCTATAGTGAAT
AGAGTTAGGCAGGGATATTCACCATTATCGTTTCAGACCCACCTCCCAACCCCGAGGGGACCCAGAGAGG
GCCTATTTCCCATGATTCCTTCATATTTGCATATACGATACAAGGCTGTTAGAGAGATAATTAGAATTAA
TTTGACTGTAAACACAAAGATATTAGTACAAAATACGTGACGTAGAAAGTAATAATTTCTTGGGTAGTTT
GCAGTTTTAAAATTATGTTTTAAAATGGACTATCATATGCTTACCGTAACTTGAAAGTATTTCGATTTCT
TGGCTTTATATATCTTGTGGAAAGGACGAAACACCGAGCACCGGAACCACGCCCGGGTTTTAGAGCTAGA
AATAGCAAGTTAAAATAAGGCTAGTCCGTTATCAACTTGAAAAAGTGGCACCGAGTCGGTGCTTTTTTAA
GCTTGGCGTAACTAGATCTTGAGACAAATGGCAGTATTCATCCACAATTTTAAAAGAAAAGGGGGGATTG
GGGGGTACAGTGCAGGGGAAAGAATAGTAGACATAATAGCAACAGACATACAAACTAAAGAATTACAAAA
ACAAATTACAAAAATTCAAAATTTTCGGGTTTATTACAGGGACAGCAGAGATCCACTTTGGCGCCGGCTC
GAGGGGG
