>Addgene plasmid #77314 | AATK gRNA (BRDN0001148887) | depositor partial sequence | sequence record 144774 | Target Sequence
AGCACCGGAACCACGCCCGG
