>Addgene plasmid #77314 | AATK gRNA (BRDN0001148887) | addgene partial sequence | sequence record 187519 | hU6-F
TAGAAAGTAATAATTTCTTGGGTAGTTTGCAGTTTTAAAATTATGTTTTAAAATGGACTATCATATGCTT
ACCGTAACTTGAAAGTATTTCGATTTCTTGGCTTTATATATCTTGTGGAAAGGACGAAACACCGAGCACC
GGAACCACGCCCGGGTTTTAGAGCTAGAAATAGCAAGTTAAAATAAGGCTAGTCCGTTATCAACTTGAAA
AAGTGGCACCGAGTCGGTGCTTTTTTAAGCTTGGCGTAACTAGATCTTGAGACAAATGGCAGTATTCATC
CACAATTTTAAAAGAAAAGGGGGGATTGGGGGGTACAGTGCAGGGGAAAGAATAGTAGACATAATAGCAA
CAGACATACAAACTAAAGAATTACAAAAACAAATTACAAAAATTCAAAATTTTCGGGTTTATTACAGGGA
CAGCAGAGATCCACTTTGGCGCCGGCTCGAGGGGGCCCGGGTGCAAAGATGGATAAAGTTTTAAACAGAG
AGGAATCTTTGCAGCTAATGGACCTTCTAGGTCTTGAAAGGAGTGGGAATTGGCTCCGGTGCCCGTCAGT
GGGCAGAGCG
